>Addgene plasmid #59971 | pcDNA3.1/hpa5(aIIB_thigh) | depositor partial sequence | sequence record 95352 | pcDNA3.1/hpa5(aIIB_thigh) sequence 1920 bps
ATGGGGAGCCGGACGCCAGAGTCCCCTCTCCACGCCGTGCAGCTGCGCTGGGGCCCCCGGCGCCGACCCC
CGCTGCTGCCGCTGCTGTTGCTGCTGCTGCCGCCGCCACCCAGGGTCGGGGGCTTCAACTTAGACGCGGA
GGCCCCAGCAGTACTCTCGGGGCCCCCGGGCTCCTTCTTCGGATTCTCAGTGGAGTTTTACCGGCCGGGA
ACAGACGGGGTCAGTGTGCTGGTGGGAGCACCCAAGGCTAATACCAGCCAGCCAGGAGTGCTGCAGGGTG
GTGCTGTCTACCTCTGTCCTTGGGGTGCCAGCCCCACACAGTGCACCCCCATTGAATTTGACAGCAAAGG
CTCTCGGCTCCTGGAGTCCTCACTGTCCAGCTCAGAGGGAGAGGAGCCTGTGGAGTACAAGTCCTTGCAG
TGGTTCGGGGCAACAGTTCGAGCCCATGGCTCCTCCATCTTGGCATGCGCTCCACTGTACAGCTGGCGCA
CAGAGAAGGAGCCACTGAGCGACCCCGTGGGCACCTGCTACCTCTCCACAGATAACTTCACCCGAATTCT
GGAGTATGCACCCTGCCGCTCAGATTTCAGCTGGGCAGCAGGACAGGGTTACTGCCAAGGAGGCTTCAGT
GCCGAGTTCACCAAGACTGGCCGTGTGGTTTTAGGTGGACCAGGAAGCTATTTCTGGCAAGGCCAGATCC
TGTCTGCCACTCAGGAGCAGATTGCAGAATCTTATTACCCCGAGTACCTGATCAACCTGGTTCAGGGGCA
GCTGCAGACTCGCCAGGCCAGTTCCATCTATGATGACAGCTACCTAGGATACTCTGTGGCTGTTGGTGAA
TTCAGTGGTGATGACACAGAAGACTTTGTTGCTGGTGTGCCCAAAGGGAACCTCACTTACGGCTATGTCA
CCATCCTTAATGGCTCAGACATTCGATCCCTCTACAACTTCTCAGGGGAACAGATGGCCTCCTACTTTGG
CTATGCAGTGGCCGCCACAGACGTCAATGGGGACGGGCTGGATGACTTGCTGGTGGGGGCACCCCTGCTC
ATGGATCGGACCCCTGACGGGCGGCCTCAGGAGGTGGGCAGGGTCTACGTCTACCTGCAGCACCCAGCCG
GCATAGAGCCCACGCCCACCCTTACCCTCACTGGCCATGATGAGTTTGGCCGATTTGGCAGCTCCTTGAC
CCCCCTGGGGGACCTGGACCAGGATGGCTACAATGATGTGGCCATCGGGGCTCCCTTTGGTGGGGAGACC
CAGCAGGGAGTAGTGTTTGTATTTCCTGGGGGCCCAGGAGGGCTGGGCTCTAAGCCTTCCCAGGTTCTGC
AGCCCCTGTGGGCAGCCAGCCACACCCCAGACTTCTTTGGCTCTGCCCTTCGAGGAGGCCGAGACCTGGA
TGGCAATGGATATCCTGATCTGATTGTGGGGTCCTTTGGTGTGGACAAGGCTGTGGTATACAGGGGCCGC
CCCGTGGTGAAGGCCTCTGTCCAGCTACTGGTGCAAGATTCACTGAATCCTGCTGTGAAGAGCTGTGTCC
TACCTCAGACCAAGACACCCGTGAGCTGCTTCAACATCCAGATGTGTGTTGGAGCCACTGGGCACAACAT
TCCTCAGAAGCTATCCCTAAATGCCGAGCTGCAGCTGGACCGGCAGAAGCCCCGCCAGGGCCGGCGGGTG
CTGCTGCTGGGCTCTCAACAGGCAGGCACCACCCTGAACCTGGATCTGGGCGGAAAGCACAGCCCCATCT
GCCACACCACCATGGCCTTCCTTCGAGATGAGGCAGACTTCCGGGACAAGCTGAGCCCCATTGTGCTCAG
CCTCAATGTGTCCCTACCGCCCACGGAGGCTGGAATGGCCCCTGCTGTCGTGCTGCATGGAGACACCCAT
GTGCAGGAGCAGACACGAATCGTCCTGGAC
