>Addgene plasmid #59971 | pcDNA3.1/hpa5(aIIB_thigh) | addgene partial sequence | sequence record 96977 | CMV-F 5'-CGCAAATGGGCGGTAGGCGTG-3'
ACTGCTTACTGGCTTATCGAAATTAATACGACTCACTATAGGGAGACCCAAGCTGGCTAGCGTTTAAACG
GGCCCTCTAGAGCTATGGGGAGCCGGACGCCAGAGTCCCCTCTCCACGCCGTGCAGCTGCGCTGGGGCCC
CCGGCGCCGACCCCCGCTGCTGCCGCTGCTGTTGCTGCTGCTGCCGCCGCCACCCAGGGTCGGGGGCTTC
AACTTAGACGCGGAGGCCCCAGCAGTACTCTCGGGGCCCCCGGGCTCCTTCTTCGGATTCTCAGTGGAGT
TTTACCGGCCGGGAACAGACGGGGTCAGTGTGCTGGTGGGAGCACCCAAGGCTAATACCAGCCAGCCAGG
AGTGCTGCAGGGTGGTGCTGTCTACCTCTGTCCTTGGGGTGCCAGCCCCACACAGTGCACCCCCATTGAA
TTTGACAGCAAAGGCTCTCGGCTCCTGGAGTCCTCACTGTCCAGCTCAGAGGGAGAGGAGCCTGTGGAGT
ACAAGTCCTTGCAGTGGTTCGGGGCAACAGTTCGAGCCCATGGCTCCTCCATCTTGGCATGCGCTCCACT
GTACAGCTGGCGCACAGAGAAGGAGCCACTGAGCGACCCCGTGGGCACCTGCTACCTCTCCACAGATAAC
TTCACCCGAATTCTGGAGTATGCACCCTGCCGCTCAGATTTCAGCTGGGCAGCAGGACAGGGTTACTGCC
AAGGAGGCTTCAGTGCCGAGTTCACCAAGACTGGCCGTGTGGTTTTAGGTGGACCAGGAAGCTATTTCTG
GCAAGGCCAGATCCTGTCTGCCACTCAGGAGCAGATTGCAGAATCTTATTACCCCGAGTACCTGATCAAC
CTGGTTCA
