>Addgene plasmid #59971 | pcDNA3.1/hpa5(aIIB_thigh) | addgene partial sequence | sequence record 96978 | BGH-rev 5'-TAGAAGGCACAGTCGAGG-3'
CTGGGGGTGGCTCCATTGAGCTAGCTCCTTCTCTAGTGCTTGTAATTCCCATTCCAGCTGTGCATTTTCC
TTCTCAAGTGCCTGGAGCTCTTTTTCGCACTGAGCATTTTCTCCACCTTGGAAATAAAGATTCTCCAGTC
CACCGGTGTCCAGGACGATTCGTGTCTGCTCCTGCACATGGGTGTCTCCATGCAGCACGACAGCAGGGGC
CATTCCAGCCTCCGTGGGCGGTAGGGACACATTGAGGCTGAGCACAATGGGGCTCAGCTTGTCCCGGAAG
TCTGCCTCATCTCGAAGGAAGGCCATGGTGGTGTGGCAGATGGGGCTGTGCTTTCCGCCCAGATCCAGGT
TCAGGGTGGTGCCTGCCTGTTGAGAGCCCAGCAGCAGCACCCGCCGGCCCTGGCGGGGCTTCTGCCGGTC
CAGCTGCAGCTCGGCATTTAGGGATAGCTTCTGAGGAATGTTGTGCCCAGTGGCTCCAACACACATCTGG
ATGTTGAAGCAGCTCACGGGTGTCTTGGTCTGAGGTAGGACACAGCTCTTCACAGCAGGATTCAGTGAAT
CTTGCACCAGTAGCTGGACAGAGGCCTTCACCACGGGGCGGCCCCTGTATACCACAGCCTTGTCCACACC
AAAGGACCCCACAATCAGATCAGGATATCCATTGCCATCCAGGTCTCGGCCTCCTCGAAGGGCAGAGCCA
AAGAAGTCTGGGGTGTGGCTGGCTGCCCACAG
