>Addgene plasmid #59971 | pcDNA3.1/hpa5(aIIB_thigh) | addgene partial sequence | sequence record 98701 | bgh_pa_d2r 5'-ACTCAGACAATGCGATGCAAtttc-3'
TGGGAGTGGCACCTTCCAGGGTCAAGGAAGGCACGGGGGAGGGGCAAACAACAGATGGCTGGCAACTAGA
AGGCACAGTCGAGGCTGATCAGCGGTTTAAACTTAAGCTTACTTTTCGAACTGGGGGTGGCTCCATTGAG
CTAGCTCCTTCTCTAGTGCTTGTAATTCCCATTCCAGCTGTGCATTTTCCTTCTCAAGTGCCTGGAGCTC
TTTTTCGCACTGAGCATTTTCTCCACCTTGGAAATAAAGATTCTCCAGTCCACCGGTGTCCAGGACGATT
CGTGTCTGCTCCTGCACATGGGTGTCTCCATGCAGCACGACAGCAGGGGCCATTCCAGCCTCCGTGGGCG
GTAGGGACACATTGAGGCTGAGCACAATGGGGCTCAGCTTGTCCCGGAAGTCTGCCTCATCTCGAAGGAA
GGCCATGGTGGTGTGGCAGATGGGGCTGTGCTTTCCGCCCAGATCCAGGTTCAGGGTGGTGCCTGCCTGT
TGAGAGCCCAGCAGCAGCACCCGCCGGCCCTGGCGGGGCTTCTGCCGGTCCAGCTGCAGCTCGGCATTTA
GGGATAGCTTCTGAGGAATGTTGTGCCCAGTGGCTCCAACACACATCTGGATGTTGAAGCAGCTCACGGG
TGTCTTGGTCTGAGGTAGGACACAGCTCTTCACAGCAGGATTCAGTGAATCTTGCACCAGTAGCTGGACA
GAGGCCTTCACCACGGGGCGGCCCCTGTATACCACAGCCTTGTCCACACCAAAGGACCCCACAATCAGAT
CAGGATATCCATTGCCATCCAGGTCTCGGCCTCCTCG
