[The description below was written by a language model from this plasmid's Addgene catalogue record.]
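Description:
pcDNA3.1/hpa5(aIIB_thigh) is a mammalian expression plasmid built on the pcDNA3.1/Hygro(-) backbone, with a recorded total size of about 7.6 kb. It is propagated in E. coli as a high-copy plasmid under ampicillin selection, and it carries a hygromycin resistance marker that allows selection of stably transfected mammalian cells. No feature table accompanies the record, so details of the backbone elements beyond these catalogue fields are not itemised. The use of a BGH reverse sequencing primer is consistent with the bovine growth hormone polyadenylation region that normally lies downstream of the cloning site in this vector family.

The roughly 2.1 kb insert, cloned between XbaI and HindIII sites that both remain intact, is transcribed from the CMV immediate-early promoter. It encodes a chimeric human integrin alpha-subunit headpiece in which the beta-propeller domain of integrin α5 (ITGA5) is fused to the thigh domain of integrin αIIb (ITGA2B). At the C terminus the chimera carries an acidic coiled-coil segment followed by a StrepII tag. Acidic coiled-coil peptides of this kind are generally paired with a complementary basic coiled-coil on a partner chain to promote heterodimer assembly, which here would presumably be a co-expressed integrin beta-subunit fragment, although the record does not name a partner construct. The StrepII tag permits affinity purification or detection on Strep-Tactin-type reagents. The stated purpose is expression of the chimeric α5 headpiece. A truncated, domain-swapped fragment like this would suit recombinant production for biochemical or structural study of the integrin headpiece, though the record does not specify particular experiments.
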