Addgene plasmid #59971: pcDNA3.1/hpa5(aIIB_thigh)
Purpose: integrin a5 chimeric headpiece expression (a5 beta-propeller domain and aIIB thigh domain)
Depositing lab: Timothy Springer. Depositing organization: Boston Children's Hospital.
Backbone
  Vector backbone: pcDNA3.1/Hygro(-)
  Backbone size w/o insert (bp): 5596
  Total vector size (bp): 7602
  Vector type: Mammalian Expression
  Selectable markers: Hygromycin
Growth in bacteria
  Bacterial resistance: Ampicillin, 100 μg/mL
  Growth temperature: 37°C
  Growth strain: DH5alpha
  Copy number: High Copy
Gene/Insert
  Gene/Insert name: human integrin a5 beta-propeller domain fused with human integrin aIIB thigh domain
  Species: H. sapiens (human)
  Insert size (bp): 2076
  Entrez Gene: ITGA5 (a.k.a. CD49e, FNRA, VLA-5, VLA5A); ITGA2B (a.k.a. BDPLT16, BDPLT2, CD41, CD41B, GP2B, GPIIb, GT, GT1, GTA, HPA3, PPP1R93)
  Promoter: CMV
  Tag / fusion protein: Acid coiled-coil and StrepII tag (C terminal on insert)
  Cloning method: Restriction Enzyme; 5′ cloning site XbaI (not destroyed); 3′ cloning site HindIII (not destroyed)
  Sequencing primers: 5′ CMV_fwd; 3′ BGH_rev
Terms and licenses: Academic/Nonprofit Terms; Industry Terms: Not Available to Industry
How to cite: pcDNA3.1/hpa5(aIIB_thigh) was a gift from Timothy Springer (Addgene plasmid # 59971 ; http://n2t.net/addgene:59971 ; RRID:Addgene_59971)
